>Addgene plasmid #91570 | pSAM_Cam | addgene partial sequence | sequence record 181677 | Addgene NGS Result
GCAGGGAAAAAATTTGGCTGCAATGAAGAGGTGATCGCCGAAACTGAGGCCTATTTTGAGGCAAAACCGA
AGGAGTACTACCAAAATGGTATCAAAAAATTGGAAGGTCGTTATAATCGTTGTATCGCTCTTGAAGGGAA
CTATGTTGAATAAGCGGCCGCCACCGCGGTGGAGGGGAATTCCCATGTCAGCCGTTAAGTGTTCCTGTGT
CACTCAAAATTGCTTTGAGAGGCTCTAAGGGCTTCTCAGTGCGTTACATCCCTGGCTTGTTGTCCACAAC
CGTTAAACCTTAAAAGCTTTAAAAGCCTTATATATTCTTTTTTTTCTTATAAAACTTAAAACCTTAGAGG
CTATTTAAGTTGCTGATTTATATTAATTTTATTGTTCAAACATGAGAGCTTAGTACGTGAAACATGAGAG
CTTAGTACGTTAGCCATGAGAGCTTAGTACGTTAGCCATGAGGGTTTAGTTCGTTAAACATGAGAGCTTA
GTACGTTAAACATGAGAGCTTAGTACGTGAAACATGAGAGCTTAGTACGTACTATCAACAGGTTGAACTG
CTGATCTTCAGATYTTCCAYRCGCGTCAATTCGAGGGGGATCAATTCCGTTTTCCGCTGCATAACCCTGC
TTCGGGGTCATTATAGCGATTTTTTCGGTATATCCATCCTTTTTCGCACGATATACAGGATTTTGCCAAA
GGGTTCGTGTAGACTTTCCTTGGTGTATCCAACGGCGTCAGCCGGGCAGGATAGGTGAAGTAGGCCCACC
CGCGAGCGGGTGTTCCTTCTTCACTGTCCCTTATTCGCACCTGGCGGTGCTCAACGGGAATCCTGCTCTG
CGAGGCTGGCCGGCTACCGCCGGCGTAACAGATGAGGGCAAGCGGATGGCTGATGAAACCAAGCCAACCA
GGAAGGGCAGCCCACCTATCACGGAATTGATCCACGCGTGTGTAGGCTGGAGCTGCTTCGAAGTTCCTAT
ACTTTCTAGAGAATAGGAACTTCGGAATAGGAACTTCATTTAAATGGCGCGCCTTACGCCCCGCCCTGCC
ACTCATCGCAGTACTGTTGTAATTCATTAAGCATTCTGCCGACATGGAAGCCATCACAAACGGCATGATG
AACCTGAATCGCCAGCGGCATCAGCACCTTGTCGCCTTGCGTATAATATTTGCCCATGGTGAAAACGGGG
GCGAAGAAGTTGTCCATATTGGCCACGTTTAAATCAAAACTGGTGAAACTCACCCAGGGATTGGCTGAGA
CGAAAAACATATTCTCAATAAACCCTTTAGGGAAATAGGCCAGGTTTTCACCGTAACACGCCACATCTTG
CGAATATATGTGTAGAAACTGCCGGAAATCGTCGTGGTATTCACTCCAGAGCGATGAAAACGTTTCAGTT
TGCTCATGGAAAACGGTGTAACAAGGGTGAACACTATCCCATATCACCAGCTCACCGTCTTTCATTGCCA
TACGTAATTCCGGATGAGCATTCATCAGGCGGGCAAGAATGTGAATAAAGGCCGGATAAAACTTGTGCTT
ATTTTTCTTTACGGTCTTTAAAAAGGCCGTAATATCCAGCTGAACGGTCTGGTTATAGGTACATTGAGCA
ACTGACTGAAATGCCTCAAAATGTTCTTTACGATGCCATTGGGATATATCAACGGTGGTATATCCAGTGA
TTTTTTTCTCCATTTTAGCTTCCTTAGCTCCTGAAAATCTCGACAACTCAAAAAATACGCCCGGTAGTGA
TCTTATTTCATTATGGTGAAAGTTGGAACCTCTTACGTGCCGATCAACGTCTCATTTTCGCCAAAAGTTG
GCCCAGGGCTTCCCGGTATCAACAGGGACACCAGGATTTATTTATTCTGCGAAGTGATCTTCCGTCACAG
GTAGGCGCGCCGAAGTTCCTATACTTTCTAGAGAATAGGAACTTCGGAATAGGAACTAAGGAGGATATTC
ACATGGACCATGGCTAATTCCCATACGCGTCAATTCGAGGGGGATCAATTCCGTTTTCCGCTGCATAACC
CTGCTTCGGGGTCATCATTSSAGCWATTTMGGWAGMKSAACCCGTAGAAAGCCAGTCCGCAGAAACGGTG
CTGACCCCGGATGAATGTCAGCTACTGGGCTATCTGGACAAGGGAAAACGCAAGCGCAAAGAGAAAGCAG
GTAGCTTGCAGTGGGCTTACATGGCGATAGCTAGACTGGGCGGTTTTATGGACAGCAAGCGAACCGGAAT
TGCCAGCTGGGGCGCCCTCTGGTAAGGTTGGGAAGCCCTGCAAAGTAAACTGGATGGCTTTCTTGCCGCC
AAGGATCTGATGGCGCAGGGGATCAAGATCTGATCAAGAGACAGGATGAGGATCGTTTCGCATGATTGAA
CAAGATGGATTGCACGCAGGTTCTCCGGCCGCTTGGGTGGAGAGGCTATTCGGCTATGACTGGGCACAAC
AGACAATCGGCTGCTCTGATGCCGCCGTGTTCCGGCTGTCAGCGCAGGGGCGCCCGGTTCTTTTTGTCAA
GACCGACCTGTCCGGTGCCCTGAATGAACTGCAGGACGAGGCAGCGCGGCTATCGTGGCTGGCCACGACG
GGCGTTCCTTGCGCAGCTGTGCTCGACGTTGTCACTGAAGCGGGAAGGGACTGGCTGCTATTGGGCGAAG
TGCCGGGGCAGGATCTCCTGTCATCTCACCTTGCTCCTGCCGAGAAAGTATCCATCATGGCTGATGCAAT
GCGGCGGCTGCATACGCTTGATCCGGCTACCTGCCCATTCGACCACCAAGCGAAACATCGCATCGAGCGA
GCACGTACTCGGATGGAAGCCGGTCTTGTCGATCAGGATGATCTGGACGAAGAGCATCAGGGGCTCGCGC
CAGCCGAACTGTTCGCCAGGCTCAAGGCGCGCATGCCCGACGGCGAGGATCTCGTCGTGACCCATGGCGA
TGCCTGCTTGCCGAATATCATGGTGGAAAATGGCCGCTTTTCTGGATTCATCGACTGTGGCCGGCTGGGT
GTGGCGGACCGCTATCAGGACATAGCGTTGGCTACCCGTGATATTGCTGAAGAGCTTGGCGGCGAATGGG
CTGACCGCTTCCTCGTGCTTTACGGTATCGCCGCTCCCGATTCGCAGCGCATCGCCTTCTATCGCCTTCT
TGACGAGTTCTTCTGAGCGGGACTCTGGGGTTCGAAATGACTCTAGAATGCGAGAGTAGGGAACTGCCAG
GCATCAAATAAAACGAAAGGCTCAGTCGAAAGACTGGGCCTTTCGTTTTATCTGTTGTTTGTCGGTGAAC
GCTCTCCTGAGTAGGACAAATCCGCCGGGAGCGGATTTGAACGTTGCGAAGCAACGGCCCGGAGGGTGGC
GGGCAGGACGCCCGCCATAAACTGCCAGGCATCAAATTAAGCAGAAGGCCATCCTGACGGATGGCCTTTT
TGCGTTTCTACCTGCAGGGCGCGCCAAGCAGAAGACGGCATACGAAGACCGGGGACTTATCATCCAACCT
GTTAGGATCCAGTGAGCGCAACGCAATTAATGTGAGTTAGCTCACTCATTAGGCACCCCAGGCTTTACAC
TTTATGCTTCCGGCTCGTATGTTGTGTGGAATTGTGAGCGGATACATATGGAAAAAAAGGAATTTCGTGT
TTTGATAAAATACTGTTTTCTGAAGGGAAAAAATACAGTGGAAGCAAAAACTTGGCTTGATAATGAGTTT
CCGGACTCTGCCCCAGGGAAATCAACAATAATTGATTGGTATGCAAAATTCAAGCGTGGTGAAATGAGCA
CGGAGGACGGTGAACGCAGTGGACGCCCGAAAGAGGTGGTTACCGACGAAAACATCAAAAAAATCCACAA
AATGATTTTGAATGACCGTAAAATGAAGTTGATCGAGATAGCAGAGGCCTTAAAGATATCAAAGGAACGT
GTTGGTCATATCATTCATCAATATTTGGATATGCGGAAGCTCTGTGCGAAATGGGTGCCGCGCGAGCTCA
CATTTGACCAAAAACAACGACGTGTTGATGATTCTAAGCGGTGTTTGCAGCTGTTAACTCGTAATACACC
CGAGTTTTTCCGTCGATATGTGACAATGGATGAAACATGGCTCCATCACTACACTCCTGAGTCCAATCGA
CAGTCGGCTGAGTGGACAGCGACCGGTGAACCGTCTCCGAAGCGTGGAAAGACTCAAAAGTCCGCTGGCA
AAGTAATGGCCTCTGTTTTTTGGGATGCGCATGGAATAATTTTTATCGATTATCTTGAGAAGGGAAAAAC
CATCAACAGTGACTATTATATGGCGTTATTGGAGCGTTTGAAGGTCGAAATCGCGGCAAAACGGCCCCAC
ATGAAGAAGAAAAAAGTGTTGTTCCACCAAGACAACGCACCGTGCCACAAGTCATTGAGAACGATGGCAA
AAATTCATGAATTGGGCTTCGAATTGCTTCCCCACCCGCCGTATTCTCCAGATCTGGCCCCCAGCGACTT
TTTCTTGTTCTCAGACCTCAAAAGGATGCTC
