[The description below was written by a language model from this plasmid's Addgene catalogue record.]
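Description:
pSAM_Cam is an empty-backbone bacterial vector for mariner transposon mutagenesis coupled to insertion sequencing. It derives from pSAM_Ec, with the ampicillin resistance marker of that parent replaced by a chloramphenicol resistance gene. The plasmid replicates from an R6K gamma origin, which depends on the pi protein supplied in trans by pir-carrying hosts. It is therefore maintained at low copy in a λpir strain such as S17-1λpir and behaves as a suicide plasmid once it enters a recipient that lacks pir. Propagation is selected with both chloramphenicol (backbone marker) and kanamycin (transposon marker). No feature table accompanies the record, so the exact arrangement of elements cannot be described beyond the catalogue fields.

The working parts are a himar1C9 mariner transposase expressed from a lac promoter on the backbone, and a mariner transposon carrying a kanamycin resistance cassette together with Illumina sequencing adapters. Because the transposase sits outside the transposon and the plasmid cannot replicate in the target organism, kanamycin-resistant recipients should represent stable chromosomal insertions, while chloramphenicol resistance provides a marker for the backbone. Mariner elements insert at TA dinucleotides, giving essentially random genome-wide coverage. The record notes that glucose is used to repress the lac-driven transposase in the host strain.

The adapters in the transposon allow insertion junctions to be sequenced in bulk, so the abundance of each mutant in a pooled library can be compared before and after a selective condition. This INSeq-style approach identifies fitness genes, and the associated publication applied it to Klebsiella pneumoniae during lung infection.
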