Addgene plasmid #91570: pSAM_Cam
Purpose: (Empty Backbone) Mariner transposon mutagenesis & sequencing vector - Transposon contains KanR and Illumina sequencing adapters. Lac promoter expresses transposase. Chloramphenicol resistance on backbone.
Depositing lab: Harry Mobley. Depositing organization: University of Michigan. Publication: Genome-Wide Identification of Klebsiella pneumoniae Fitness Genes during Lung Infection. Bachman MA, Breen P, Deornellas V, Mu Q, Zhao L, Wu W, Cavalcoli JD, Mobley HL. MBio. 2015 Jun 9;6(3):e00775. doi: 10.1128/mBio.00775-15. PubMed 26060277.
Backbone
  Vector backbone: pSAM_Ec
  Backbone manufacturer: N/A
  Backbone size (bp): 4559
  Modifications to backbone: Replaced ampicillin resistance with chloramphenicol
  Vector type: Bacterial Expression
Growth in bacteria
  Bacterial resistance: Chloramphenicol and Kanamycin, 25 & 50 μg/mL
  Growth temperature: 37°C
  Growth strain: S17-1λpir
  Growth instructions: Add 10 mM glucose to repress transposase. S17-1λpir may be EndA+ so extra purification steps may be necessary during miniprep.
  Copy number: Low Copy
Terms and licenses: Academic/Nonprofit Terms; Industry Terms: Not Available to Industry
Depositor comments: Mariner himar1C9 transposase driven by lac promoter on an R6K gamma suicide plasmid. The transposon allows identification of fitness factors by Illumina sequencing. This transposon will randomly insert a kanamycin resistance cassette into genomic TA sites. Chloramphenicol resistance is contained on the plasmid backbone. For further background, see: Goodman, Andrew L., Meng Wu, and Jeffrey I. Gordon. “Identifying Microbial Fitness Determinants by Insertion Sequencing (INSeq) Using Genome-Wide Transposon Mutant Libraries.” Nature Protocols 6.12 (2011): 1969–1980. PMC. Web. 11 Apr. 2017. Wiles, Travis J. et al. “Combining Quantitative Genetic Footprinting and Trait Enrichment Analysis to Identify Fitness Determinants of a Bacterial Pathogen.” Ed. Danielle A. Garsin. PLoS Genetics 9.8 (2013): e1003716. PMC. Web. 11 Apr. 2017.
How to cite: pSAM_Cam was a gift from Harry Mobley (Addgene plasmid # 91570 ; http://n2t.net/addgene:91570 ; RRID:Addgene_91570)
